Addgene plasmid #135725: psiCHECK2-miR-503-5p
Purpose: Mammalian expression vector, Luciferase reporter to test activity of miRNA (miR-503-5p)
Depositing lab: Florian Karreth. Depositing organization: H. Lee Moffitt Cancer Center and Research Institute.
Backbone
  Vector backbone: psiCHECK-2
  Backbone manufacturer: Promega
  Vector type: Mammalian Expression
Growth in bacteria
  Bacterial resistance: Ampicillin, 100 μg/mL
  Growth temperature: 37°C
  Growth strain: DH5alpha
  Copy number: High Copy
Gene/Insert
  Gene/Insert name: miR-503-5p reverse complement
  Species: Synthetic
  Cloning method: Restriction Enzyme; 5′ cloning site Unknown (unknown if destroyed); 3′ cloning site Unknown (unknown if destroyed)
Terms and licenses: Academic/Nonprofit Terms; Industry Terms: Not Available to Industry
How to cite: psiCHECK2-miR-503-5p was a gift from Florian Karreth (Addgene plasmid # 135725 ; http://n2t.net/addgene:135725 ; RRID:Addgene_135725)
