[The description below was written by a language model from this plasmid's Addgene catalogue record and pLannotate feature annotations shown in this document.]
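Description:
psiCHECK2-miR-503-5p is a dual-luciferase microRNA sensor built on the Promega psiCHECK-2 mammalian expression backbone. It is propagated in E. coli as a high-copy plasmid through a ColE1/pUC-type origin and selected with ampicillin via the bla (β-lactamase) gene and its native promoter. It carries no mammalian selection marker in the annotated features, so it is suited to transient transfection.

The plasmid contains two independent reporter cassettes. In the first, the SV40 enhancer/early promoter, followed by a chimeric β-globin/immunoglobulin intron that improves expression, drives human codon-optimized Renilla luciferase (hRluc), which ends in a synthetic poly(A) signal. A T7 promoter just upstream of hRluc also allows in vitro transcription. The insert is a synthetic sequence that is the reverse complement of miR-503-5p, that is, a perfectly complementary target site. It is not separately annotated in the feature table and the cloning sites are recorded as unknown. In psiCHECK-2 designs such sites are normally placed in the short region between the hRluc stop codon and the synthetic poly(A) signal, where they act as a 3′ UTR element, and the gap between those two features is consistent with that placement. The second cassette uses the HSV thymidine kinase promoter to express firefly luciferase (luc+) with an SV40 poly(A) signal.

When miR-503-5p is active in the transfected cells, it binds the complementary site and represses the Renilla transcript, lowering the Renilla signal. Firefly luciferase is unaffected and serves as an internal normalization control for transfection efficiency. The Renilla/firefly ratio therefore reports miR-503-5p activity, for example when testing miRNA mimics, inhibitors or competing RNAs.
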