Features (pLannotate 1.2.2; 12 found; start..end, strand, type, name):
     62..419     +  promoter       SV40 promoter: SV40 enhancer and early promoter
    489..621     +  intron         chimeric intron: chimera between introns from human β-globin and immunoglobulin heavy chain genes
    666..684     +  promoter       T7 promoter: promoter for bacteriophage T7 RNA polymerase
    694..1629    +  CDS            hRluc: Renilla luciferase human codon-optimized
   1687..1735    +  polyA_signal   poly(A) signal: synthetic polyadenylation signal
   1744..2495    +  promoter       HSV TK promoter: herpes simplex virus thymidine kinase promoter
   2531..4183    +  CDS            luciferase: firefly luciferase; luc+; enhanced luc+ version of the luciferase gene AAS38485.1 42718124.0
   4227..4348    -  polyA_signal   SV40 poly(A) signal: SV40 polyadenylation signal
   4371..4439    -  CDS            large T antigen (fragment): large T antigen from SV40 (simian virus 40)
   4481..4585    +  promoter       AmpR promoter: bla
   4586..5446    +  CDS            AmpR: β-lactamase; bla; confers resistance to ampicillin, carbenicillin, and related antibiotics
   5617..6205    +  rep_origin     ori: high-copy-number ColE1/pMB1/pBR322/pUC origin of replication
>Addgene plasmid #135725 | psiCHECK2-miR-503-5p | addgene full sequence | sequence record 322172 | Addgene NGS Result
AGATCTGCGCAGCACCATGGCCTGAAATAACCTCTGAAAGAGGAACTTGGTTAGGTACCTTCTGAGGCGG
AAAGAACCAGCTGTGGAATGTGTGTCAGTTAGGGTGTGGAAAGTCCCCAGGCTCCCCAGCAGGCAGAAGT
ATGCAAAGCATGCATCTCAATTAGTCAGCAACCAGGTGTGGAAAGTCCCCAGGCTCCCCAGCAGGCAGAA
GTATGCAAAGCATGCATCTCAATTAGTCAGCAACCATAGTCCCGCCCCTAACTCCGCCCATCCCGCCCCT
AACTCCGCCCAGTTCCGCCCATTCTCCGCCCCATGGCTGACTAATTTTTTTTATTTATGCAGAGGCCGAG
GCCGCCTCGGCCTCTGAGCTATTCCAGAAGTAGTGAGGAGGCTTTTTTGGAGGCCTAGGCTTTTGCAAAA
AGCTTGATTCTTCTGACACAACAGTCTCGAACTTAAGCTGCAGAAGTTGGTCGTGAGGCACTGGGCAGGT
AAGTATCAAGGTTACAAGACAGGTTTAAGGAGACCAATAGAAACTGGGCTTGTCGAGACAGAGAAGACTC
TTGCGTTTCTGATAGGCACCTATTGGTCTTACTGACATCCACTTTGCCTTTCTCTCCACAGGTGTCCACT
CCCAGTTCAATTACAGCTCTTAAGGCTAGAGTACTTAATACGACTCACTATAGGCTAGCCACCATGGCTT
CCAAGGTGTACGACCCCGAGCAACGCAAACGCATGATCACTGGGCCTCAGTGGTGGGCTCGCTGCAAGCA
AATGAACGTGCTGGACTCCTTCATCAACTACTATGATTCCGAGAAGCACGCCGAGAACGCCGTGATTTTT
CTGCATGGTAACGCTGCCTCCAGCTACCTGTGGAGGCACGTCGTGCCTCACATCGAGCCCGTGGCTAGAT
GCATCATCCCTGATCTGATCGGAATGGGTAAGTCCGGCAAGAGCGGGAATGGCTCATATCGCCTCCTGGA
TCACTACAAGTACCTCACCGCTTGGTTCGAGCTGCTGAACCTTCCAAAGAAAATCATCTTTGTGGGCCAC
GACTGGGGGGCTTGTCTGGCCTTTCACTACTCCTACGAGCACCAAGACAAGATCAAGGCCATCGTCCATG
CTGAGAGTGTCGTGGACGTGATCGAGTCCTGGGACGAGTGGCCTGACATCGAGGAGGATATCGCCCTGAT
CAAGAGCGAAGAGGGCGAGAAAATGGTGCTTGAGAATAACTTCTTCGTCGAGACCATGCTCCCAAGCAAG
ATCATGCGGAAACTGGAGCCTGAGGAGTTCGCTGCCTACCTGGAGCCATTCAAGGAGAAGGGCGAGGTTA
GACGGCCTACCCTCTCCTGGCCTCGCGAGATCCCTCTCGTTAAGGGAGGCAAGCCCGACGTCGTCCAGAT
TGTCCGCAACTACAACGCCTACCTTCGGGCCAGCGACGATCTGCCTAAGATGTTCATCGAGTCCGACCCT
GGGTTCTTTTCCAACGCTATTGTCGAGGGAGCTAAGAAGTTCCCTAACACCGAGTTCGTGAAGGTGAAGG
GCCTCCACTTCAGCCAGGAGGACGCTCCAGATGAAATGGGTAAGTACATCAAGAGCTTCGTGGAGCGCGT
GCTGAAGAACGAGCAGTAATTCTAGGCGATCGCTCGAGCTGCAGAACTGTTCCCGCTGCTAGCGGCCGCT
GGCCGCAATAAAATATCTTTATTTTCATTACATCTGTGTGTTGGTTTTTTGTGTGAGGATCTAAATGAGT
CTTCGGACCTCGCGGGGGCCGCTTAAGCGGTGGTTAGGGTTTGTCTGACGCGGGGGGAGGGGGAAGGAAC
GAAACACTCTCATTCGGAGGCGGCTCGGGGTTTGGTCTTGGTGGCCACGGGCACGCAGAAGAGCGCCGCG
ATCCTCTTAAGCACCCCCCCGCCCTCCGTGGAGGCGGGGGTTTGGTCGGCGGGTGGTAACTGGCGGGCCG
CTGACTCGGGCGGGTCGCGCGCCCCAGAGTGTGACCTTTTCGGTCTGCTCGCAGACCCCCGGGCGGCGCC
GCCGCGGCGGCGACGGGCTCGCTGGGTCCTAGGCTCCATGGGGACCGTATACGTGGACAGGCTCTGGAGC
ATCCGCACGACTGCGGTGATATTACCGGAGACCTTCTGCGGGACGAGCCGGGTCACGCGGCTGACGCGGA
GCGTCCGTTGGGCGACAAACACCAGGACGGGGCACAGGTACACTATCTTGTCACCCGGAGGCGCGAGGGA
CTGCAGGAGCTTCAGGGAGTGGCGCAGCTGCTTCATCCCCGTGGCCCGTTGCTCGCGTTTGCTGGCGGTG
TCCCCGGAAGAAATATATTTGCATGTCTTTAGTTCTATGATGACACAAACCCCGCCCAGCGTCTTGTCAT
TGGCGAATTCGAACACGCAGATGCAGTCGGGGCGGCGCGGTCCCAGGTCCACTTCGCATATTAAGGTGAC
GCGTGTGGCCTCGAACACCGAGCGACCCTGCAGCGACCCGCTTAAAAGCTTGGCATTCCGGTACTGTTGG
TAAAGCCACCATGGCCGATGCTAAGAACATTAAGAAGGGCCCTGCTCCCTTCTACCCTCTGGAGGATGGC
ACCGCTGGCGAGCAGCTGCACAAGGCCATGAAGAGGTATGCCCTGGTGCCTGGCACCATTGCCTTCACCG
ATGCCCACATTGAGGTGGACATCACCTATGCCGAGTACTTCGAGATGTCTGTGCGCCTGGCCGAGGCCAT
GAAGAGGTACGGCCTGAACACCAACCACCGCATCGTGGTGTGCTCTGAGAACTCTCTGCAGTTCTTCATG
CCAGTGCTGGGCGCCCTGTTCATCGGAGTGGCCGTGGCCCCTGCTAACGACATTTACAACGAGCGCGAGC
TGCTGAACAGCATGGGCATTTCTCAGCCTACCGTGGTGTTCGTGTCTAAGAAGGGCCTGCAGAAGATCCT
GAACGTGCAGAAGAAGCTGCCTATCATCCAGAAGATCATCATCATGGACTCTAAGACCGACTACCAGGGC
TTCCAGAGCATGTACACATTCGTGACATCTCATCTGCCTCCTGGCTTCAACGAGTACGACTTCGTGCCAG
AGTCTTTCGACAGGGACAAAACCATTGCCCTGATCATGAACAGCTCTGGGTCTACCGGCCTGCCTAAGGG
CGTGGCCCTGCCTCATCGCACCGCCTGTGTGCGCTTCTCTCACGCCCGCGACCCTATTTTCGGCAACCAG
ATCATCCCCGACACCGCTATTCTGAGCGTGGTGCCATTCCACCACGGCTTCGGCATGTTCACCACCCTGG
GCTACCTGATTTGCGGCTTTCGGGTGGTGCTGATGTACCGCTTCGAGGAGGAGCTGTTCCTGCGCAGCCT
GCAAGACTACAAAATTCAGTCTGCCCTGCTGGTGCCAACCCTGTTCAGCTTCTTCGCTAAGAGCACCCTG
ATCGACAAGTACGACCTGTCTAACCTGCACGAGATTGCCTCTGGCGGCGCCCCACTGTCTAAGGAGGTGG
GCGAAGCCGTGGCCAAGCGCTTTCATCTGCCAGGCATCCGCCAGGGCTACGGCCTGACCGAGACAACCAG
CGCCATTCTGATTACCCCAGAGGGCGACGACAAGCCTGGCGCCGTGGGCAAGGTGGTGCCATTCTTCGAG
GCCAAGGTGGTGGACCTGGACACCGGCAAGACCCTGGGAGTGAACCAGCGCGGCGAGCTGTGTGTGCGCG
GCCCTATGATTATGTCCGGCTACGTGAATAACCCTGAGGCCACAAACGCCCTGATCGACAAGGACGGCTG
GCTGCACTCTGGCGACATTGCCTACTGGGACGAGGACGAGCACTTCTTCATCGTGGACCGCCTGAAGTCT
CTGATCAAGTACAAGGGCTACCAGGTGGCCCCAGCCGAGCTGGAGTCTATCCTGCTGCAGCACCCTAACA
TTTTCGACGCCGGAGTGGCCGGCCTGCCCGACGACGATGCCGGCGAGCTGCCTGCCGCCGTCGTCGTGCT
GGAACACGGCAAGACCATGACCGAGAAGGAGATCGTGGACTATGTGGCCAGCCAGGTGACAACCGCCAAG
AAGCTGCGCGGCGGAGTGGTGTTCGTGGACGAGGTGCCCAAGGGCCTGACCGGCAAGCTGGACGCCCGCA
AGATCCGCGAGATCCTGATCAAGGCTAAGAAAGGCGGCAAGATCGCCGTGTAATAATTCTAGAGTCGGGG
CGGCCGGCCGCTTCGAGCAGACATGATAAGATACATTGATGAGTTTGGACAAACCACAACTAGAATGCAG
TGAAAAAAATGCTTTATTTGTGAAATTTGTGATGCTATTGCTTTATTTGTAACCATTATAAGCTGCAATA
AACAAGTTAACAACAACAATTGCATTCATTTTATGTTTCAGGTTCAGGGGGAGGTGTGGGAGGTTTTTTA
AAGCAAGTAAAACCTCTACAAATGTGGTAAAATCGATAAGGATCCAGGTGGCACTTTTCGGGGAAATGTG
CGCGGAACCCCTATTTGTTTATTTTTCTAAATACATTCAAATATGTATCCGCTCATGAGACAATAACCCT
GATAAATGCTTCAATAATATTGAAAAAGGAAGAGTATGAGTATTCAACATTTCCGTGTCGCCCTTATTCC
CTTTTTTGCGGCATTTTGCCTTCCTGTTTTTGCTCACCCAGAAACGCTGGTGAAAGTAAAAGATGCTGAA
GATCAGTTGGGTGCACGAGTGGGTTACATCGAACTGGATCTCAACAGCGGTAAGATCCTTGAGAGTTTTC
GCCCCGAAGAACGTTTTCCAATGATGAGCACTTTTAAAGTTCTGCTATGTGGCGCGGTATTATCCCGTAT
TGACGCCGGGCAAGAGCAACTCGGTCGCCGCATACACTATTCTCAGAATGACTTGGTTGAGTACTCACCA
GTCACAGAAAAGCATCTTACGGATGGCATGACAGTAAGAGAATTATGCAGTGCTGCCATAACCATGAGTG
ATAACACTGCGGCCAACTTACTTCTGACAACGATCGGAGGACCGAAGGAGCTAACCGCTTTTTTGCACAA
CATGGGGGATCATGTAACTCGCCTTGATCGTTGGGAACCGGAGCTGAATGAAGCCATACCAAACGACGAG
CGTGACACCACGATGCCTGTAGCAATGGCAACAACGTTGCGCAAACTATTAACTGGCGAACTACTTACTC
TAGCTTCCCGGCAACAATTAATAGACTGGATGGAGGCGGATAAAGTTGCAGGACCACTTCTGCGCTCGGC
CCTTCCGGCTGGCTGGTTTATTGCTGATAAATCTGGAGCCGGTGAGCGTGGGTCTCGCGGTATCATTGCA
GCACTGGGGCCAGATGGTAAGCCCTCCCGTATCGTAGTTATCTACACGACGGGGAGTCAGGCAACTATGG
ATGAACGAAATAGACAGATCGCTGAGATAGGTGCCTCACTGATTAAGCATTGGTAACTGTCAGACCAAGT
TTACTCATATATACTTTAGATTGATTTAAAACTTCATTTTTAATTTAAAAGGATCTAGGTGAAGATCCTT
TTTGATAATCTCATGACCAAAATCCCTTAACGTGAGTTTTCGTTCCACTGAGCGTCAGACCCCGTAGAAA
AGATCAAAGGATCTTCTTGAGATCCTTTTTTTCTGCGCGTAATCTGCTGCTTGCAAACAAAAAAACCACC
GCTACCAGCGGTGGTTTGTTTGCCGGATCAAGAGCTACCAACTCTTTTTCCGAAGGTAACTGGCTTCAGC
AGAGCGCAGATACCAAATACTGTTCTTCTAGTGTAGCCGTAGTTAGGCCACCACTTCAAGAACTCTGTAG
CACCGCCTACATACCTCGCTCTGCTAATCCTGTTACCAGTGGCTGCTGCCAGTGGCGATAAGTCGTGTCT
TACCGGGTTGGACTCAAGACGATAGTTACCGGATAAGGCGCAGCGGTCGGGCTGAACGGGGGGTTCGTGC
ACACAGCCCAGCTTGGAGCGAACGACCTACACCGAACTGAGATACCTACAGCGTGAGCTATGAGAAAGCG
CCACGCTTCCCGAAGGGAGAAAGGCGGACAGGTATCCGGTAAGCGGCAGGGTCGGAACAGGAGAGCGCAC
GAGGGAGCTTCCAGGGGGAAACGCCTGGTATCTTTATAGTCCTGTCGGGTTTCGCCACCTCTGACTTGAG
CGTCGATTTTTGTGATGCTCGTCAGGGGGGCGGAGCCTATGGAAAAACGCCAGCAACGCGGCCTTTTTAC
GGTTCCTGGCCTTTTGCTGGCCTTTTGCTCACATGGCTCGAC
